>Addgene plasmid #247016 | pMB.AEBP2LTEV | addgene full sequence | sequence record 493373 | Addgene NGS Result
[124 nt withheld, positions 1-124]
C
[91 nt withheld, positions 126-216]
A
[49 nt withheld, positions 218-266]
CCTTTGACGTTGGAGTCCACGTTCTTT
[37 nt withheld, positions 294-330]
ACCCTATCTCGGTCTATTCTTTTGATTTATAAGGGATTTTGCCGATTTCGGCCTATTGGTTAAAAAATGA
GCTGATTTAACAAAAATTTAACGCGAATTTTAACAAAATATTAACGTTTACAATTTCAGGTGGCACTTTT
CGGGGAAATGTGCGCGGAACCCCTATTTGTTTATTTTTCTAAATACATTCAAATATGTATCCGCTCATGA
GACAATAACCCTGATAAATGCTTCAATAATATTGAAAAAGGAAGAGTATGAGTATTCAACATTTCCGTGT
CGCCCTTATTCCCTTTTTTGCGGCATTTTGCCTTCCTGTTTTTGCTCACCCAGAAACGCTGGTGAAAGTA
AAAGATGCTGAAGATCAGTTGGGTGCACGAGTGGGTTACATCGAACTGGATCTCAACAGCGGTAAGATCC
TTGAGAGTTTTCGCCCCGAAGAACGTTTTCCAATGATGAGCACTTTTAAAGTTCTGCTATGTGGCGCGGT
ATTATCCCGTATTGACGCCGGGCAAGAGCAACTCGGTCGCCGCATACACTATTCTCAGAATGACTTGGTT
GAGTACTCACCAGTCACAGAAAAGCATCTTACGGATGGCATGACAGTAAGAGAATTATGCAGTGCTGCCA
TAACCATGAGTGATAACACTGCGGCCAACTTACTTCTGACAACGATCGGAGGACCGAAGGAGCTAACCGC
TTTTTTGCACAACATGGGGGATCATGTAACTCGCCTTGATCGTTGGGAACCGGAGCTGAATGAAGCCATA
CCAAACGACGAGCGTGACACCACGATGCCTGTAGCAATGGCAACAACGTTGCGCAAACTATTAACTGGCG
AACTACTTACTCTAGCTTCCCGGCAACAATTAATAGACTGGATGGAGGCGGATAAAGTTGCAGGACCACT
TCTGCGCTCGGCCCTTCCGGCTGGCTGGTTTATTGCTGATAAATCTGGAGCCGGTGAGCGTGGTTCTCGC
GGTATCATTGCAGCACTGGGGCCAGATGGTAAGCCCTCCCGTATCGTAGTTATCTACACGACGGGGAGTC
AGGCAACTATGGATGAACGAAATAGACAGATCGCTGAGATAGGTGCCTCACTGATTAAGCATTGGTAACT
GTCAGACCAAGTTTACTCATATATACTTTAGATTGATTTAAAACTTCATTTTTAATTTAAAAGGATCTAG
GTGAAGATCCTTTTTGATAATCTCATGACCAAAATCCCTTAACGTGAGTTTTCGTTCCACTGAGCGTCAG
ACCCCGTAGAAAAGATCAAAGGATCTTCTTGAGATCCTTTTTTTCTGCGCGTAATCTGCTGCTTGCAAAC
AAAAAAACCACCGCTACCAGCGGTGGTTTGTTTGCCGGATCAAGAGCTACCAACTCTTTTTCCGAAGGTA
ACTGGCTTCAGCAGAGCGCAGATACCAAATACTGTCCTTCTAGTGTAGCCGTAGTTAGGCCACCACTTCA
AGAACTCTGTAGCACCGCCTACATACCTCGCTCTGCTAATCCTGTTACCAGTGGCTGCTGCCAGTGGCGA
TAAGTCGTGTCTTACCGGGTTGGACTCAAGACGATAGTTACCGGATAAGGCGCAGCGGTCGGGCTGAACG
GGGGGTTCGTGCACACAGCCCAGCTTGGAGCGAACGACCTACACCGAACTGAGATACCTACAGCGTGAGC
TATGAGAAAGCGCCACGCTTCCCGAAGGGAGAAAGGCGGACAGGTATCCGGTAAGCGGCAGGGTCGGAAC
AGGAGAGCGCACGAGGGAGCTTCCAGGGGGAAACGCCTGGTATCTTTATAGTCCTGTCGGGTTTCGCCAC
CTCTGACTTGAGCGTCGATTTTTGTGATGCTCGTCAGGGGGGCGGAGCCTATGGAAAAACGCCAGCAACG
CGGCCTTTTTACGGTTCCTGGCCTTTTGCTGGCCTTTTGCTCACATGTTCTTTCCTGCGTTATCCCCTGA
TTCTGTGGATAACCGTATTACCGCCTTTGAGTGAGCTGATACCGCTCGCCGCAGCCGAACGACCGAGCGC
AGCGAGTCAGTGAGCGAGGAAGCGGAAGAGCGCCTGATGCGGTATTTTCTCCTTACGCATCTGTGCGGTA
TTTCACACCGCAGACCAGCCGCGTAACCTGGCAAAATCGGTTACGGTTGAGTAATAAATGGATGCCCTGC
GTAAGCGGGTGTGGGCGGACAATAAAGTCTTAAACTGAACAAAATAGATCTAAACTATGACAATAAAGTC
TTAAACTAGACAGAATAGTTGTAAACTGAAATCAGTCCAGTTATGCTGTGAAAAAGCATACTGGACTTTT
GTTATGGCTAAAGCAAACTCTTCATTTTCTGAAGTGCAAATTGCCCGTCGTATTAAAGAGGGGCGTGGCC
AAGGGCATGGTAAAGACTATATTCGCGGCGTTGTGACAATTTACCGAACAACTCCGCGGCCGGGAAGCCG
ATCTCGGCTTGAACGAATTGTTAGGTGGCGGTACTTGGGTCGATATCAAAGTGCATCACTTCTTCCCGTA
TGCCCAACTTTGTATAGAGAGCCACTGCGGGATCGTCACCGTAATCTGCTTGCACGTAGATCACATAAGC
ACCAAGCGCGTTGGCCTCATGCTTGAGGAGATTGATGAGCGCGGTGGCAATGCCCTGCCTCCGGTGCTCG
CCGGAGACTGCGAGATCATAGATATAGATCTCACTACGCGGCTGCTCAAACTTGGGCAGAACGTAAGCCG
CGAGAGCGCCAACAACCGCTTCTTGGTCGAAGGCAGCAAGCGCGATGAATGTCTTACTACGGAGCAAGTT
CCCGAGGTAATCGGAGTCCGGCTGATGTTGGGAGTAGGTGGCTACGTCGCCGAACTCACGACCGAAAAGA
TCAAGAGCAGCCCGCATGGATTTGACTTGGTCAGGGCCGAGCCTACATGTGCGAATGATGCCCATACTTG
AGCCACCTAACTTTGTTTTAGGGCGACTGCCCTGCTGCGTAACATCGTTGCTGCTGCGTAACATCGTTGC
TGCTCCATAACATCAAACATCGACCCACGGCGTAACGCGCTTGCTGCTTGGATGCCCGAGGCATAGACTG
TACAAAAAAACAGTCATAACAAGCCATGAAAACCGCCACTGCGCCGTTACCACCGCTGCGTTCGGTCAAG
GTTCTGGACCAGTTGCGTGAGCGCATACGCTACTTGCATTACAGTTTACGAACCGAACAGGCTTATGTCA
ACTGGGTTCGTGCCTTCATCCGTTTCCACGGTGTGCGTCACCCGGCAACCTTGGGCAGCAGCGAAGTCGA
GGCATTTCTGTCCTGGCTGGCGAACGAGCGCAAGGTTTCGGACTCCACGCATCGTCAGGCATTGGCGGCC
TTGCTGTTCTTCTACGGCAAGGTGCTGTGCACGGATCTGCCCTGGCTTCAGGAGATCGGAAGACCTCGGC
CGTCGCGGCGCTTGCCGGTGGTGCTGACCCCGGATGAAGTGGTTCGCATCCTCGGTTTTCTGGAAGGCGA
GCATCGTTTGTTCGCCCAGGACTCTAGCTATAGTTCCCTGAATTCGCATCTAGAGCCTGCACTAGACGAA
CTAGGCAAGATGCGTCCAATCCGTCTAAACATGGTGACAACGCTGGACAGATGACGTAACACCGAGCCAC
ATCCTGAAATCGAGGCAGGCTAACCGAAACCGTGACAATGCAAAGAGACAGCCTGACCGTCTCAGGTAGA
CTACCCATGAGTCACAATGAACGCTAGTGGTTGGCTACATACTCCGGAATATTAATAGATCATGGAGATA
ATTAAAATGATAACCATCTCGCAAATAAATAAGTATTTTACTGTTTTCGTAACAGTTTTGTAATAAAAAA
ACCTATAAATATTCCGGATTATTCATACCGTCCCACCATCGGGCGCGGAAGAATGGGTACCAAAACTGAA
GAAGGTAAACTGGTAATCTGGATTAACGGCGATAAAGGCTATAACGGTTTGGCTGAAGTCGGTAAGAAAT
TCGAGAAAGATACCGGAATTAAAGTCACCGTTGAGCATCCGGATAAACTGGAAGAGAAATTCCCACAGGT
TGCGGCAACTGGCGATGGCCCTGACATTATCTTCTGGGCACACGACCGCTTTGGTGGCTACGCTCAATCT
GGCCTGTTGGCTGAAATCACCCCGGACAAAGCGTTCCAGGACAAGCTGTATCCGTTTACCTGGGATGCCG
TACGTTACAACGGCAAGCTGATTGCTTACCCGATCGCTGTTGAAGCGTTATCGCTGATTTATAACAAAGA
TTTGCTGCCGAACCCGCCAAAAACCTGGGAAGAGATCCCGGCGCTGGATAAAGAACTGAAAGCGAAAGGT
AAGAGCGCGCTGATGTTCAACCTGCAAGAACCGTACTTCACCTGGCCGCTGATTGCTGCTGACGGGGGTT
ATGCGTTCAAGTATGAAAACGGCAAGTACGACATTAAAGACGTGGGCGTGGATAACGCTGGCGCGAAAGC
GGGTCTGACCTTCCTGGTTGACCTGATTAAAAACAAACACATGAATGCAGACACCGATTACTCCATCGCA
GAAGCTGCCTTTAATAAAGGCGAAACAGCGATGACCATCAACGGCCCGTGGGCATGGTCCAACATCGACA
CCAGCAAAGTGAATTATGGTGTAACGGTACTGCCGACCTTCAAGGGTCAACCATCCAAACCGTTCGTTGG
CGTGCTGAGCGCAGGTATTAACGCCGCCAGTCCGAACAAAGAGCTGGCAAAAGAGTTCCTCGAAAACTAT
CTGCTGACTGATGAAGGTCTGGAAGCGGTTAATAAAGACAAACCGCTGGGTGCCGTAGCGCTGAAGTCTT
ACGAGGAAGAGTTGGCGAAAGATCCACGTATTGCCGCCACCATGGAAAACGCCCAGAAAGGTGAAATCAT
GCCGAACATCCCGCAGATGTCCGCTTTCTGGTATGCCGTGCGTACTGCGGTGATCAACGCCGCCAGCGGT
CGTCAGACTGTCGATGAAGCCCTGAAAGACGCGCAGACTGCCGCAGGCACCGATTACGATATCCCAACGA
CCCTGGAAGTTCTGTTCCAGGGGCCCTCCGGTATGGCCGCCGCTATCACCGACATGGCCGACCTGGAGGA
GCTCTCCCGCCTGAGCCCTCTGCCCCCCGGCAGCCCGGGTTCGGCGGCGCGGGGCCGGGCTGAGCCCCCC
GAGGAGGAGGAGGAAGAGGAGGAGGAGGAAGAGGAGGCGGAGGCCGAGGCGGTGGCGGCGCTGCTGCTGA
ACGGCGGCAGCGGTGGGGGCGGCGGAGGCGGCGGCGGAGGAGTGGGGGGCGGCGAGGCAGACACGATGTC
GGAGCCGAGCCCCGAGAGCGCCAGCCAGGCCGGGGAGGACGAAGACGAGGAGGAGGACGACGAGGAGGAG
GAAGATGAGAGCAGCAGCAGCGGCGGGGGTGAGGAGGAGAGTAGCGCCGAGAGCCTGGTGGGCAGCAGCG
GCGGGAGCAGCAGCGACGACACCCGCTCGTTGAGCCCCGGCGCCGCCAGCAGCAGCAGCGGGGATGGGGA
CGGCAAGGAGGGCCTGGAGGAGCCCAAGGGACCGCGGGGCAGCCAGGGCGGCGGCGGGGGCGGCAGCAGT
AGCAGCAGCGTAGTCTCCAGCGGCGGCGACGAGGGCTACGGGACTGGGGGAGGCGGAAGCAGCGCGACCT
CCGGGGGCCGGCGGGGCAGCTTGGAGATGTCGTCGGATGGGGAACCCCTGAGCCGCATGGACTCGGAGGA
CGAAAACTTGTATTTCCAGGGCATGTACACACGTCGGTACTCAAGCATAAGCAGTACTATAATGGATGTA
GACAGCACAATTTCCAGTGGGCGTTCAACTCCAGCAATGATGAATGGACAAGGAAGCACTACTTCTTCAA
GCAAAAATATTGCCTATAATTGTTGTTGGGACCAGTGCCAGGCTTGCTTCAACTCTAGCCCAGACCTGGC
AGATCACATCCGTTCCATACATGTAGATGGTCAGCGAGGAGGGGTATTTGTTTGCTTATGGAAAGGTTGT
AAAGTATATAACACTCCATCTACCAGTCAAAGTTGGTTACAAAGGCATATGCTGACACACAGTGGAGACA
AACCTTTCAAGTGTGTTGTTGGTGGCTGCAATGCCAGCTTTGCTTCTCAGGGAGGGCTAGCTCGTCATGT
ACCCACACACTTCAGTCAGCAGAACTCCTCAAAAGTTTCTAGCCAGCCAAAGGCCAAAGAAGAATCTCCT
TCTAAAGCTGGAATGAACAAAAGGAGGAAATTAAAGAACAAAAGACGACGCTCATTACCACGGCCACATG
ATTTCTTCGATGCACAAACACTGGATGCGATAAGACATCGAGCCATATGCTTTAACCTCTCAGCTCATAT
AGAAAGTTTAGGGAAGGGACACAGTGTTGTTTTTCATAGTACTGTAATAGCTAAGAGAAAAGAAGATTCT
GGGAAGATCAAACTTTTGCTTCATTGGATGCCTGAAGACATTCTGCCTGATGTGTGGGTGAATGAAAGTG
AACGACATCAGTTAAAAACTAAAGTAGTTCATTTATCAAAGCTACCCAAAGATACTGCCTTGCTTTTGGA
CCCAAACATATACAGAACAATGCCGCAGAAGAGGTTGAAGAGAACTCTGATAAGAAAAGTGTTCAATTTG
TATTTAAGCAAACAGGGATCCTAATGAGTCGAGAAGTACTAGAGGATCATAATCAGCCATACCACATTTG
TAGAGGTTTTACTTGCTTTAAAAAACCTCCCACACCTCCCCCTGAACCTGAAACATAAAATGAATGCAAT
TGTTGTTGTTAACTTGTTTATTGCAGCTTATAATGGTTACAAATAAAGCAATAGCATCACAAATTTCACA
AATAAAGCATTTTTTTCACTGCATTCTAGTTGTGGTTTGTCCAAACTCATCAATGTATCTTATCATGTCT
GGATCTGATCACTGATATCGCCTAGGAGATCCGGGGCTGAAGTTGAGACGACGCACAAGGTCAGGGCACT
CATGCGACAATCAACTCGATGCATGATCCGCACCATTGTCGAGGGGCCAGCGTCAATAGTGCCGATGACC
ACAGACCCGGTTAAGACATAGCCGAATGGAGCCGCGCCGACCACAGAATGATAACTAGTGCACTGCAGTA
CATCAACCAGATAAGTGAAATCTAGTTCCAAACTATTTTGTCATTTTTAATTTTCGTATTAGCTTACGAC
GCTACACCCAGTTCCCATCTATTTTGTCACTCTTCCCTAAATAATCCTTAAAAACTCCATTTCCACCCCT
CCCAGTTCCCAACTATTTTGTCCGCCCACAGCGGGGCATTTTTCTTCCTGTTATGTTTTTAATCAAACAT
CCTGCCAACTCCATGTGACAAACCGTCATCTTCGGCTACTTTTTCTCTGTCACAGAATGAAAATTTTTCT
GTCATCTCTTCGTTATTAATGTTTGTAATTGACTGAATATCAACGCTTATTTGCAGCCTGAATGGCGAAT
GGGGGGAGT
Features (pLannotate 1.2.2; 16 found; start..end, strand, type, name):
      1..456     +  rep_origin     f1 ori (sequence partly withheld): f1 bacteriophage origin of replication; arrow indicates direction of (+) strand synthesis
    483..587     +  promoter       AmpR promoter: bla
    588..1448    +  CDS            AmpR: β-lactamase; bla; confers resistance to ampicillin, carbenicillin, and related antibiotics
   1619..2207    +  rep_origin     ori: high-copy-number ColE1/pMB1/pBR322/pUC origin of replication
   2393..2442    -  misc_feature   bom (fragment): basis of mobility region from pBR322
   2510..2734    -  mobile_element Tn7R: mini-Tn7 element (right end of the Tn7 transposon) Tn7
   2801..3334    -  CDS            GmR: gentamycin acetyltransferase; aacC1; confers resistance to gentamycin
   3523..3551    -  promoter       Pc promoter: intI1 (promoter lies within the coding sequence); class 1 integron promoter
   3529..3849    -  CDS            YPR2_ECOLX (fragment): Protein predicted: Swiss-Prot protein existence level 4. From Escherichia coli.
   4099..4190    +  promoter       polyhedrin promoter: polh from Autographa californica; promoter for the baculovirus polyhedrin gene
   4242..5339    +  CDS            MBP: maltose binding protein from E. coli; malE (mutated); This version of the gene does not encode a signal sequence, so MBP will remain in the cytosol.
   5403..6995    +  CDS            AEBP2: AEBP2_HUMAN - Experimental evidence at protein level: Swiss-Prot protein existence level 1. Acts as an accessory subunit for the core Polycomb repressive complex 2 (PRC2), which mediates histone H3K27 (H3K27me3) trimethylation on chromatin leading to transcriptional repression of the affected target gene (PubMed:15225548, PubMed:31959557, PubMed:29499137). Plays a role in nucleosome localization of the PRC2 complex (PubMed:29499137). From Homo sapiens (Human).
   7025..7108    +  CDS            large T antigen (fragment): large T antigen from SV40 (simian virus 40)
   7131..7265    +  polyA_signal   SV40 poly(A) signal: SV40 polyadenylation signal
   7475..7640    -  mobile_element Tn7L: mini-Tn7 element (left end of the Tn7 transposon) Tn7
   7803..7819    +  CDS            lacZα (fragment): LacZα fragment of β-galactosidase; lacZ fragment
