[The description below was written by a language model from this plasmid's Addgene catalogue record and pLannotate feature annotations shown in this document.]
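Description:
pMB.AEBP2LTEV is an insect-cell expression plasmid built on the pMB.Pos5 backbone. Its feature layout is that of a baculovirus transfer (donor) vector. It is maintained in E. coli through a high-copy ColE1/pUC-type origin and selected with ampicillin (β-lactamase) and gentamicin. An f1 origin, a remnant of the pBR322 bom region and a short lacZα fragment are also annotated. The gentamicin acetyltransferase gene, driven by a class 1 integron Pc promoter, lies together with the expression cassette between the Tn7R and Tn7L mini-Tn7 ends. In vectors of this design, that whole segment can be moved by Tn7 transposition into a baculovirus bacmid, which is then used to generate recombinant virus for infecting insect cells. The record itself only states that the plasmid is for expression in insect cells.

The expression cassette uses the very late polyhedrin promoter from Autographa californica nucleopolyhedrovirus and ends with an SV40 polyadenylation signal, next to a short large T antigen fragment that is probably carried along with the SV40 terminator region. It encodes an N-terminal maltose-binding protein lacking its signal sequence, so the fusion stays cytosolic, followed by human AEBP2. MBP typically serves as a solubility and affinity purification handle. AEBP2 is an accessory subunit of Polycomb repressive complex 2 (PRC2). The insert is an engineered version of the AEBP2 long isoform that can be converted to the short isoform by TEV protease cleavage. The position of the TEV site is not annotated in the feature table. The associated publication title concerns auto-inhibition of PRC2 by the long isoform, so the construct is probably used to produce recombinant protein for comparing the two isoforms.
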