Addgene plasmid #247016: pMB.AEBP2LTEV
Purpose: Expression of AEBP2LTEV (AEBP2 long isoform that can be converted to an AEBP2 short isoform by TEV cleavage) in insect cells
Depositing lab: Chen Davidovich. Depositing organization: Monash University. Publication: Auto-inhibition of PRC2 by the broadly expressed long isoform of AEBP2. Mucha M, Lai Z, McKenzie NJ, Matra F, Boudes M, Flanigan SF, Alejo-Vinogradova MT, Monger C, Zhang Q, Nimmo D, Healy E, Silva AJ, Angelov D, Reck DM, Holland G, Atmaca ZE, King HE, Hamilton M, Glancy E, Nolan J, Weatheritt RJ, Bell O, Vermeulen M, Davidovich C, Bracken AP. EMBO J. 2025 Dec;44(23):6979-7020. doi: 10.1038/s44318-025-00616-9. Epub 2025 Oct 30. PubMed 41168462.
Backbone
  Vector backbone: pMB.Pos5
  Vector type: Insect Expression
Growth in bacteria
  Bacterial resistance: Ampicillin and Gentamicin, 100 & 10 μg/mL
  Growth temperature: 37°C
  Growth strain: DH5alpha
  Copy number: High Copy
Gene/Insert
  Gene/Insert name: AEBP2LTEV
  Species: H. sapiens (human)
  Mutation: AEBP2 long isoform that can be converted to an AEBP2 short isoform by TEV cleavage
  Entrez Gene: AEBP2
  Tag / fusion protein: MBP (N terminal on insert)
Terms and licenses: Academic/Nonprofit Terms; Industry Terms: Not Available to Industry
How to cite: pMB.AEBP2LTEV was a gift from Chen Davidovich (Addgene plasmid # 247016 ; http://n2t.net/addgene:247016 ; RRID:Addgene_247016)
