>Addgene plasmid #247016 | pMB.AEBP2LTEV | depositor partial sequence | sequence record 498346 | Insert
ATGGGTACCAAAACTGAAGAAGGTAAACTGGTAATCTGGATTAACGGCGATAAAGGCTATAACGGTTTGG
CTGAAGTCGGTAAGAAATTCGAGAAAGATACCGGAATTAAAGTCACCGTTGAGCATCCGGATAAACTGGA
AGAGAAATTCCCACAGGTTGCGGCAACTGGCGATGGCCCTGACATTATCTTCTGGGCACACGACCGCTTT
GGTGGCTACGCTCAATCTGGCCTGTTGGCTGAAATCACCCCGGACAAAGCGTTCCAGGACAAGCTGTATC
CGTTTACCTGGGATGCCGTACGTTACAACGGCAAGCTGATTGCTTACCCGATCGCTGTTGAAGCGTTATC
GCTGATTTATAACAAAGATTTGCTGCCGAACCCGCCAAAAACCTGGGAAGAGATCCCGGCGCTGGATAAA
GAACTGAAAGCGAAAGGTAAGAGCGCGCTGATGTTCAACCTGCAAGAACCGTACTTCACCTGGCCGCTGA
TTGCTGCTGACGGGGGTTATGCGTTCAAGTATGAAAACGGCAAGTACGACATTAAAGACGTGGGCGTGGA
TAACGCTGGCGCGAAAGCGGGTCTGACCTTCCTGGTTGACCTGATTAAAAACAAACACATGAATGCAGAC
ACCGATTACTCCATCGCAGAAGCTGCCTTTAATAAAGGCGAAACAGCGATGACCATCAACGGCCCGTGGG
CATGGTCCAACATCGACACCAGCAAAGTGAATTATGGTGTAACGGTACTGCCGACCTTCAAGGGTCAACC
ATCCAAACCGTTCGTTGGCGTGCTGAGCGCAGGTATTAACGCCGCCAGTCCGAACAAAGAGCTGGCAAAA
GAGTTCCTCGAAAACTATCTGCTGACTGATGAAGGTCTGGAAGCGGTTAATAAAGACAAACCGCTGGGTG
CCGTAGCGCTGAAGTCTTACGAGGAAGAGTTGGCGAAAGATCCACGTATTGCCGCCACCATGGAAAACGC
CCAGAAAGGTGAAATCATGCCGAACATCCCGCAGATGTCCGCTTTCTGGTATGCCGTGCGTACTGCGGTG
ATCAACGCCGCCAGCGGTCGTCAGACTGTCGATGAAGCCCTGAAAGACGCGCAGACTGCCGCAGGCACCG
ATTACGATATCCCAACGACCCTGGAAGTTCTGTTCCAGGGGCCCTCCGGTATGGCCGCCGCTATCACCGA
CATGGCCGACCTGGAGGAGCTCTCCCGCCTGAGCCCTCTGCCCCCCGGCAGCCCGGGTTCGGCGGCGCGG
GGCCGGGCTGAGCCCCCCGAGGAGGAGGAGGAAGAGGAGGAGGAGGAAGAGGAGGCGGAGGCCGAGGCGG
TGGCGGCGCTGCTGCTGAACGGCGGCAGCGGTGGGGGCGGCGGAGGCGGCGGCGGAGGAGTGGGGGGCGG
CGAGGCAGACACGATGTCGGAGCCGAGCCCCGAGAGCGCCAGCCAGGCCGGGGAGGACGAAGACGAGGAG
GAGGACGACGAGGAGGAGGAAGATGAGAGCAGCAGCAGCGGCGGGGGTGAGGAGGAGAGTAGCGCCGAGA
GCCTGGTGGGCAGCAGCGGCGGGAGCAGCAGCGACGACACCCGCTCGTTGAGCCCCGGCGCCGCCAGCAG
CAGCAGCGGGGATGGGGACGGCAAGGAGGGCCTGGAGGAGCCCAAGGGACCGCGGGGCAGCCAGGGCGGC
GGCGGGGGCGGCAGCAGTAGCAGCAGCGTAGTCTCCAGCGGCGGCGACGAGGGCTACGGGACTGGGGGAG
GCGGAAGCAGCGCGACCTCCGGGGGCCGGCGGGGCAGCTTGGAGATGTCGTCGGATGGGGAACCCCTGAG
CCGCATGGACTCGGAGGACGAAAACTTGTATTTCCAGGGCATGTACACACGTCGGTACTCAAGCATAAGC
AGTACTATAATGGATGTAGACAGCACAATTTCCAGTGGGCGTTCAACTCCAGCAATGATGAATGGACAAG
GAAGCACTACTTCTTCAAGCAAAAATATTGCCTATAATTGTTGTTGGGACCAGTGCCAGGCTTGCTTCAA
CTCTAGCCCAGACCTGGCAGATCACATCCGTTCCATACATGTAGATGGTCAGCGAGGAGGGGTATTTGTT
TGCTTATGGAAAGGTTGTAAAGTATATAACACTCCATCTACCAGTCAAAGTTGGTTACAAAGGCATATGC
TGACACACAGTGGAGACAAACCTTTCAAGTGTGTTGTTGGTGGCTGCAATGCCAGCTTTGCTTCTCAGGG
AGGGCTAGCTCGTCATGTACCCACACACTTCAGTCAGCAGAACTCCTCAAAAGTTTCTAGCCAGCCAAAG
GCCAAAGAAGAATCTCCTTCTAAAGCTGGAATGAACAAAAGGAGGAAATTAAAGAACAAAAGACGACGCT
CATTACCACGGCCACATGATTTCTTCGATGCACAAACACTGGATGCGATAAGACATCGAGCCATATGCTT
TAACCTCTCAGCTCATATAGAAAGTTTAGGGAAGGGACACAGTGTTGTTTTTCATAGTACTGTAATAGCT
AAGAGAAAAGAAGATTCTGGGAAGATCAAACTTTTGCTTCATTGGATGCCTGAAGACATTCTGCCTGATG
TGTGGGTGAATGAAAGTGAACGACATCAGTTAAAAACTAAAGTAGTTCATTTATCAAAGCTACCCAAAGA
TACTGCCTTGCTTTTGGACCCAAACATATACAGAACAATGCCGCAGAAGAGGTTGAAGAGAACTCTGATA
AGAAAAGTGTTCAATTTGTATTTAAGCAAACAGGGATCCTAA
